>Addgene plasmid #156800 | pD649-HAsp-FGFR1-Fc(DAPA)-AviTag-6xHis | addgene full sequence | sequence record 426817 | Addgene NGS Result
TTTCAATATTATTGAAGCATTTATCAGGGTTATTGTCTCATGAGCGGATACATATTTGAATGTATTTAGA
AAAATAAACAAATAGGGGTCAGTGTTACAACCAATTAACCAATTCTGAACATTATCGCGAGCCCATTTAT
ACCTGAATATGGCTCATAACACCCCTTGCTCATGACCAAAATCCCTTAACGTGAGTTACGCGCGCGTCGT
TCCACTGAGCGTCAGACCCCGTAGAAAAGATCAAAGGATCTTCTTGAGATCCTTTTTTTCTGCGCGTAAT
CTGCTGCTTGCAAACAAAAAAACCACCGCTACCAGCGGTGGTTTGTTTGCCGGATCAAGAGCTACCAACT
CTTTTTCCGAAGGTAACTGGCTTCAGCAGAGCGCAGATACCAAATACTGTTCTTCTAGTGTAGCCGTAGT
TAGCCCACCACTTCAAGAACTCTGTAGCACCGCCTACATACCTCGCTCTGCTAATCCTGTTACCAGTGGC
TGCTGCCAGTGGCGATAAGTCGTGTCTTACCGGGTTGGACTCAAGACGATAGTTACCGGATAAGGCGCAG
CGGTCGGGCTGAACGGGGGGTTCGTGCACACAGCCCAGCTTGGAGCGAACGACCTACACCGAACTGAGAT
ACCTACAGCGTGAGCTATGAGAAAGCGCCACGCTTCCCGAAGGGAGAAAGGCGGACAGGTATCCGGTAAG
CGGCAGGGTCGGAACAGGAGAGCGCACGAGGGAGCTTCCAGGGGGAAACGCCTGGTATCTTTATAGTCCT
GTCGGGTTTCGCCACCTCTGACTTGAGCGTCGATTTTTGTGATGCTCGTCAGGGGGGCGGAGCCTATGGA
AAAACGCCAGCAACGCGGCCTTTTTACGGTTCCTGGCCTTTTGCTGGCCTTTTGCTCACATGTTCTTTCC
TGCGTTATCCCCTGATTCTGTGGATAACCGTATTACCGCCTTTGAGTGAGCTGATACCGCTCGCCGCAGC
CGAACGACCGAGCGCAGCGAGTCAGTGAGCGAGGAAGCGGAAGGCGAGAGTAGGGAACTGCCAGGCATCA
AACTAAGCAGAAGGCCCCTGACGGATGGCCTTTTTGCGTTTCTACAAACTCTTTCTGTGTTGTAAAACGA
CGGCCAGTCTTAAGCTCGGGCCCCCTGGGCGGTTCTGATAACGAGTAATCGTTAATCCGCAAATAACGTA
AAAACCCGCTTCGGCGGGTTTTTTTATGGGGGGAGTTTAGGGAAAGAGCATTTGTCAGAATATTTAAGGG
CGCCTGTCACTTTGCTTGATATATGAGAATTATTTAACCTTATAAATGAGAAAAAAGCAACGCACTTTAA
ATAAGATACGTTGCTTTTTCGATTGATGAACACCTATAATTAAACTATTCATCTATTATTTATGATTTTT
TGTATATACAATATTTCTAGTTTGTTAAAGAGAATTAAGAAAATAAATCTCGAAAATAATAAAGGGAAAA
TCAGTTTTTGATATCAAAATTATACATGTCAACGATAATACAAAATATAATACAAACTATAAGATGTTAT
CAGTATTTATTATCATTTAGAATAAATTTTGTGTCGCCCTTAATTGTGAGCGGATAACAATTACGAGCTT
CATGCACAGTGGCGTTGACTCAATATTGGCCATTAGCCATATTATTCATTGGTTATATAGCATAAATCAA
TATTGGCTATTGGCCATTGCATACGTTGTATCTATATCATAATATGTACATTTATATTGGCTCATGTCCA
ATATGACCGCCATGTTGGCATTGATTATTGACTAGTTATTAATAGTAATCAATTACGGGGTCATTAGTTC
ATAGCCCATATATGGAGTTCCGCGTTACATAACTTACGGTAAATGGCCCGCCTGGCTGACCGCCCAACGA
CCCCCGCCCATTGACGTCAATAATGACGTATGTTCCCATAGTAACGCCAATAGGGACTTTCCATTGACGT
CAATGGGTGGAGTATTTACGGTAAACTGCCCACTTGGCAGTACATCAAGTGTATCATATGCCAAGTACGC
CCCCTATTGACGTCAATGACGGTAAATGGCCCGCCTGGCATTATGCCCAGTACATGACCTTATGGGACTT
TCCTACTTGGCAGTACATCTACGTATTAGTCATCGCTATTACCATGGTGATGCGGTTTTGGCAGTACATC
AATGGGCGTGGATAGCGGTTTGACTCACGGGGATTTCCAAGTCTCCACCCCATTGACGTCAATGGGAGTT
TGTTTTGGCACCAAAATCAACGGGACTTTCCAAAATGTCGTAACAACTCCGCCCCATTGACGCAAATGGG
CGGTAGGCGTGTACGGTGGGAGGTCTATATAAGCAGAGCTCGTTTAGTGAACCGTCAGATCGCCTGGAGA
CGCCATCCACGCTGTTTTGACCTCCATAGAAGACACCGGGACCGATCCAGCCTCCGCGGCCGGGAACGGT
GCATTGGAACGCGGATTCCCCGTGCCAAGAGTGACGTAAGTACCGCCTATAGAGTCTATAGGCCCACCCC
CTTGGCTTCGTTAGAACGCGGCTACAATTAATACATAACCTTATGTATCATACACATACGATTTAGGTGA
CACTATAGAATAACATCCACTTTGCCTTTCTCTCCACAGGTGTCCACTCCCAGGTCCAACTGCACCTCGG
TTCTATCGAAAACGCGCCTGCTAGCGCCACCATGAAGACCATCATTGCCCTGAGCTACATCTTCTGCCTG
GTGTTCGCTGCGGCCGCCAGACCTTCTCCTACACTGCCTGAACAGGCTCAGCCTTGGGGAGCCCCTGTGG
AAGTGGAATCCTTTCTGGTGCACCCCGGCGATCTGCTGCAGCTGAGATGCAGACTGAGAGATGACGTGCA
GAGCATCAACTGGCTCAGAGATGGGGTGCAGCTGGCCGAGAGCAACAGAACCAGAATCACCGGCGAAGAG
GTGGAAGTGCAGGATAGCGTGCCAGCCGATTCTGGCCTGTACGCCTGTGTGACAAGCAGCCCTAGCGGCA
GCGATACCACCTACTTCTCCGTGAACGTGTCCGACGCTCTGCCCAGCAGCGAGGACGATGACGACGATGA
TGACAGCAGCAGCGAAGAGAAAGAGACAGACAACACCAAGCCTAACAGAATGCCCGTGGCTCCCTACTGG
ACAAGCCCCGAGAAGATGGAAAAGAAACTGCACGCCGTGCCTGCCGCCAAGACCGTGAAGTTTAAGTGTC
CCAGCTCCGGCACACCCAATCCAACACTGAGATGGCTGAAGAACGGCAAAGAGTTCAAGCCCGACCACCG
GATCGGCGGCTACAAAGTCCGATACGCCACCTGGTCCATCATCATGGACAGCGTGGTGCCCAGCGACAAG
GGCAACTACACCTGTATCGTGGAAAACGAGTACGGCAGCATCAACCACACCTACCAGCTGGACGTGGTGG
AAAGAAGCCCTCACAGACCCATTCTGCAGGCCGGACTGCCTGCCAACAAAACAGTGGCCCTGGGCAGCAA
CGTGGAATTCATGTGCAAGGTGTACAGCGACCCTCAGCCTCACATCCAGTGGCTGAAGCACATCGAAGTG
AACGGCAGCAAGATCGGCCCCGACAACCTGCCTTATGTGCAGATCCTGAAAACAGCCGGCGTGAACACCA
CCGACAAAGAAATGGAAGTGCTGCACCTGAGGAATGTGTCCTTCGAGGACGCCGGCGAGTACACATGTCT
GGCCGGCAATTCTATCGGCCTGAGCCACCATTCTGCCTGGCTGACAGTGCTGGAAGCCCTGGAAGAAAGA
CCCGCCGTGATGACAAGCCCTCTGTACCTGGAAGGCGCGCCGGGCGGCGACAAGACCCACACCTGCCCCC
CCTGCCCAGCTCCAGAACTGCTGGGAGGGCCTTCCGTGTTCCTGTTCCCCCCCAAGCCCAAGGACACCCT
GATGATCAGCAGGACCCCCGAGGTGACCTGCGTGGTGGTGGCCGTGTCCCACGAGGACCCAGAGGTGAAG
TTCAACTGGTACGTGGACGGCGTGGAGGTGCACAACGCCAAGACCAAGCCCAGAGAGGAGCAGTACAACA
GCACCTACAGGGTGGTGTCCGTGCTGACCGTGCTGCACCAGGACTGGCTGAACGGCAAAGAATACAAGTG
CAAAGTCTCCAACAAGGCCCTGGCTGCCCCAATCGAAAAGACAATCAGCAAGGCCAAGGGCCAGCCACGG
GAGCCCCAGGTGTACACCCTGCCCCCCAGCCGGGAGGAGATGACCAAGAACCAGGTGTCCCTGACCTGTC
TGGTGAAGGGCTTCTACCCCAGCGATATCGCCGTGGAGTGGGAGAGCAACGGCCAGCCCGAGAACAACTA
CAAGACCACCCCCCCAGTGCTGGACAGCGACGGCAGCTTCTTCCTGTACAGCAAGCTGACCGTGGACAAG
TCCAGGTGGCAGCAGGGCAACGTGTTCAGCTGCAGCGTGATGCACGAGGCCCTGCACAACCACTACACCC
AGAAGTCCCTGAGCCTGAGCCCCGGCGGCAGCGGTCTTAATGATATTTTCGAGGCTCAGAAGATTGAGTG
GCATGAACACCACCACCATCACCACTAAGGCCGGCCTGTAGTCACTGGCACAACGCGTTACCCGGTAAGC
CAATCGGGTATACACGGTCGTCATACTGCAGACAGGGTTCTTCTACTTTGCAAGATAGTCTTGAGTAGTA
AAATAAATAGATAGAGAAAATCAGCCTCGACTGTGCCTTCTAGTTGCCAGCCATCTGTTGTTTGCCCCTC
CCCCGTGCCTTCCTTGACCCTGGAAGGTGCCACTCCCACTGTCCTTTCCTAATAAAATGAGGAAATTGCA
TCACAACACTCAACCCTATCTCGGTCTATTCTTTTGATTTATAAGGGATTTTGCCGATTTCGGCCTATTG
GTTAAAAAATGAGCTGATTTAACAAAAATTTAACGCGAATTAATTCTGTGGAATGTGTGTCAGTTAGGGT
GTGGAAAGTCCCCAGGCTCCCCAGCAGGCAGAAGTATGCAAAGCATGCATCTCAATTAGTCAGCAACCAG
GTGTGGAAAGTCCCCAGGCTCCCCAGCAGGCAGAAGTATGCAAAGCATGCATCTCAATTAGTCAGCAACC
ATAGTCCCGCCCCTAACTCCGCCCATCCCGCCCCTAACTCCGCCCAGTTCCGCCCATTCTCCGCCCCATG
GCTGACTAATTTTTTTTATTTATGCAGAGGCCGAGGCCGCCTCTGCCTCTGAGCTATTCCAGAAGTAGTG
AGGAGGCTTTTTTGGAGGCCTAGGCTTTTGCAAAAAGCTCCCGGGAGCTTGTATATCCATTTTCGGATCT
GATCAGCACGTGTTGACAATTAATCATCGGCATAGTATATCGGCATAGTATAATACGACAAGGTGAGGAA
CTAAACCATGACCGAGTACAAGCCCACGGTGCGCCTCGCCACCCGCGACGACGTCCCCAGGGCCGTACGC
ACCCTCGCCGCCGCGTTCGCCGACTACCCCGCCACGCGCCACACCGTCGATCCGGACCGCCACATCGAGC
GGGTCACCGAGCTGCAAGAACTCTTCCTCACGCGCGTCGGGCTCGACATCGGCAAGGTGTGGGTCGCGGA
CGACGGCGCCGCGGTGGCGGTCTGGACCACGCCGGAGAGCGTCGAAGCGGGGGCGGTGTTCGCCGAGATC
GGCCCGCGCATGGCCGAGTTGAGCGGTTCCCGGCTGGCCGCGCAGCAACAGATGGAAGGCCTCCTGGCGC
CGCACCGGCCCAAGGAGCCCGCGTGGTTCCTGGCCACCGTCGGCGTCTCGCCCGACCACCAGGGCAAGGG
TCTGGGCAGCGCCGTCGTGCTCCCCGGAGTGGAGGCGGCCGAGCGCGCCGGGGTGCCCGCCTTCCTGGAG
ACATCCGCGCCCCGCAACCTCCCCTTCTACGAGCGGCTCGGCTTCACCGTCACCGCCGACGTCGAGGTGC
CCGAAGGACCGCGCACCTGGTGCATGACCCGCAAGCCCGGTGCCTGACACGTGCTACGAGATTTCGATTC
CACCGCCGCCTTCTATGAAAGGTTGGGCTTCGGAATCGTTTTCCGGGACGCCGGCTGGATGATCCTCCAG
CGCGGGGATCTCATGCTGGAGTTCTTCGCCCACCCCAACTTGTTTATTGCAGCTTATAATGGTTACAAAT
AAAGCAATAGCATCACAAATTTCACAAATAAAGCATTTTTTTCACTGCATTCTAGTTGTGGTTTGTCCAA
ACTCATCAATGTATCTTATCATGTCTGTATACCGTCGACCTCTAGCTAGAGCTTGGCGTAATCATGGTCA
TTACCAATGCTTAATCAGTGAGGCACCTATCTCAGCGATCTGTCTATTTCGTTCATCCATAGTTGCCTGA
CTCCCCGTCGTGTAGATAACTACGATACGGGAGGGCTTACCATCTGGCCCCAGCGCTGCGATGATACCGC
GAGAACCACGCTCACCGGCTCCGGATTTATCAGCAATAAACCAGCCAGCCGGAAGGGCCGAGCGCAGAAG
TGGTCCTGCAACTTTATCCGCCTCCATCCAGTCTATTAATTGTTGCCGGGAAGCTAGAGTAAGTAGTTCG
CCAGTTAATAGTTTGCGCAACGTTGTTGCCATCGCTACAGGCATCGTGGTGTCACGCTCGTCGTTTGGTA
TGGCTTCATTCAGCTCCGGTTCCCAACGATCAAGGCGAGTTACATGATCCCCCATGTTGTGCAAAAAAGC
GGTTAGCTCCTTCGGTCCTCCGATCGTTGTCAGAAGTAAGTTGGCCGCAGTGTTATCACTCATGGTTATG
GCAGCACTGCATAATTCTCTTACTGTCATGCCATCCGTAAGATGCTTTTCTGTGACTGGTGAGTACTCAA
CCAAGTCATTCTGAGAATAGTGTATGCGGCGACCGAGTTGCTCTTGCCCGGCGTCAATACGGGATAATAC
CGCGCCACATAGCAGAACTTTAAAAGTGCTCATCATTGGAAAACGTTCTTCGGGGCGAAAACTCTCAAGG
ATCTTACCGCTGTTGAGATCCAGTTCGATGTAACCCACTCGTGCACCCAACTGATCTTCAGCATCTTTTA
CTTTCACCAGCGTTTCTGGGTGAGCAAAAACAGGAAGGCAAAATGCCGCAAAAAAGGGAATAAGGGCGAC
ACGGAAATGTTGAATACTCATATTCTTCCTT
Features (pLannotate 1.2.2; 21 found; start..end, strand, type, name):
    119..143     -  CDS            KanR (fragment): aminoglycoside phosphotransferase; aph(3')-Ia; confers resistance to kanamycin
    254..842     +  rep_origin     ori: high-copy-number ColE1/pMB1/pBR322/pUC origin of replication
   1067..1084    +  terminator     rrnB T2 terminator (fragment): transcription terminator T2 from the E. coli rrnB gene
   1109..1128    -  CDS            lacZα (fragment): LacZα fragment of β-galactosidase; lacZ fragment
   1584..1600    +  protein_bind   lac operator: The lac repressor binds to the lac operator to inhibit transcription in E. coli. This inhibition can be relieved by adding lactose or isopropyl-β-D-thiogalactopyranoside (IPTG). lac repressor encoded by lacI
   1843..2146    +  enhancer       CMV enhancer: human cytomegalovirus immediate early enhancer
   2147..2350    +  promoter       CMV promoter: human cytomegalovirus (CMV) immediate early promoter
   2486..2529    +  intron         CMV intron (fragment): modified intron A from human cytomegalovirus
   2581..2599    +  promoter       SP6 promoter: promoter for bacteriophage SP6 RNA polymerase
   2603..2640    +  CDS            IgH signal sequence (fragment): signal sequence from the mouse immunoglobulin heavy chain variable region
   2725..3813    +  CDS            FGFR1 (fragment): FGFR1_HUMAN - Also known as BFGFR, CEK, FGFBR, FLG, FLT2, HBGFR. Experimental evidence at protein level: Swiss-Prot protein existence level 1. Tyrosine-protein kinase that acts as cell-surface receptor for fibroblast growth factors and plays an essential role in the regulation of embryonic development, cell proliferation, differentiation and migration. Required for normal mesoderm patterning and correct axial organization during embryonic development, normal skeletogenesis and normal development of the gonadotropin-releasing hormone (GnRH) neuronal system. Phosphorylates PLCG1, FRS2, GAB1 and
   3829..4506    +  CDS            IGHG1 (fragment): IGHG1_HUMAN - Experimental evidence at protein level: Swiss-Prot protein existence level 1. Constant region of immunoglobulin heavy chains. Immunoglobulins, also known as antibodies, are membrane-bound or secreted glycoproteins produced by B lymphocytes. In the recognition phase of humoral immunity, the membrane-bound immunoglobulins serve as receptors which, upon binding of a specific antigen, trigger the clonal expansion and differentiation of B lymphocytes into immunoglobulins- secreting plasma cells. Secreted immunoglobulins mediate the effector phase of humoral immunity, which results in
   4721..4832    +  polyA_signal   bGH poly(A) signal: bovine growth hormone polyadenylation signal
   4833..4941    +  rep_origin     f1 ori (fragment): f1 bacteriophage origin of replication; arrow indicates direction of (+) strand synthesis
   4955..5284    +  promoter       SV40 promoter: SV40 enhancer and early promoter
   5332..5379    +  promoter       EM7 promoter: synthetic bacterial promoter&nbsp
   5398..5997    +  CDS            PuroR (fragment): puromycin N-acetyltransferase; pac from Streptomyces; confers resistance to puromycin
   6007..6132    +  CDS            ble (fragment): BLE_KLEPN - Experimental evidence at protein level: Swiss-Prot protein existence level 1. Binding protein with a strong affinity to the bleomycin family of antibiotics. Binds to CL990; an antimitotic-antibiotic compound. From Klebsiella pneumoniae.
   6127..6248    +  polyA_signal   SV40 poly(A) signal: SV40 polyadenylation signal
   6301..7161    -  CDS            AmpR: β-lactamase; bla; confers resistance to ampicillin, carbenicillin, and related antibiotics
   7164..89      -  promoter       AmpR promoter (fragment) (across the origin): bla
