[The description below was written by a language model from this plasmid's Addgene catalogue record and pLannotate feature annotations shown in this document.]
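Description:
pD649-HAsp-FGFR1-Fc(DAPA)-AviTag-6xHis is a mammalian expression plasmid built on the pD649 backbone for producing a secreted, soluble form of the human FGFR1 extracellular domain. It is maintained in E. coli as a high-copy plasmid through a ColE1/pUC-type origin and selected with ampicillin via the β-lactamase gene. The feature table also shows an SV40 early promoter/EM7 promoter unit driving a puromycin N-acetyltransferase coding sequence followed by an SV40 poly(A) signal, which would in principle permit puromycin selection in mammalian cells. Short matches to KanR, lacZα, ble, f1 ori and the rrnB terminator are fragments only and appear to be backbone remnants rather than functional parts.

The expression cassette uses the CMV enhancer and immediate-early promoter, followed by a fragment of CMV intron A and an SP6 promoter, which also serves as a sequencing primer site. The open reading frame begins with a secretion signal: the plasmid name indicates an HA signal peptide, whereas the automated annotation only reports a partial match to a mouse IgH signal sequence. The FGFR1 ectodomain, cloned between retained NotI and AscI sites, is fused in frame to the human IgG1 Fc region, and transcription ends at the bGH poly(A) signal. The Fc carries the D265A and P329A (DAPA) substitutions, generally used to reduce Fc effector interactions. The C-terminal AviTag, for site-specific enzymatic biotinylation, and the 6xHis tag, for metal-affinity purification, are recorded in the catalogue but not annotated in the table.

The construct belongs to a collection of cell-surface protein ectodomains made for mapping extracellular protein-protein interactions among human immunoglobulin superfamily members. The depositor notes that some plasmids in the set may carry an IS4-like transposase insertion upstream of the CMV promoter; no such element is annotated here.
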