Addgene plasmid #156800: pD649-HAsp-FGFR1-Fc(DAPA)-AviTag-6xHis
Purpose: Mammalian expression of cell-surface protein extracellular domain fused to Fc(DAPA)-Avi-6xHis. Protein is secreted from cells.
Depositing lab: Chris Garcia. Depositing organization: Stanford University. Publication: A Human IgSF Cell-Surface Interactome Reveals a Complex Network of Protein-Protein Interactions. Wojtowicz WM, Vielmetter J, Fernandes RA, Siepe DH, Eastman CL, Chisholm GB, Cox S, Klock H, Anderson PW, Rue SM, Miller JJ, Glaser SM, Bragstad ML, Vance J, Lam AW, Lesley SA, Zinn K, Garcia KC. Cell. 2020 Aug 20;182(4):1027-1043.e17. doi: 10.1016/j.cell.2020.07.025. PubMed 32822567.
Backbone
  Vector backbone: pD649
  Backbone size w/o insert (bp): 6106
  Vector type: Mammalian Expression
Growth in bacteria
  Bacterial resistance: Ampicillin, 100 μg/mL
  Growth temperature: 37°C
  Growth strain: DH5alpha
  Copy number: High Copy
Gene/Insert
  Gene/Insert name: FGFR1
  Species: H. sapiens (human)
  Insert size (bp): 1065
  Mutation: Fc region of human IgG contains D265A and P329A mutations (DAPA)
  Entrez Gene: FGFR1 (a.k.a. BFGFR, CD331, CEK, ECCL, FGFBR, FGFR-1, FLG, FLT-2, FLT2, HBGFR, HH2, HRTFDS, KAL2, N-SAM, OGD, bFGF-R-1)
  Promoter: CMV/SP6
  Tag / fusion protein: Fc(DAPA)-AviTag-6xHis (C terminal on backbone)
  Cloning method: Restriction Enzyme; 5′ cloning site GCGGCCGC (not destroyed); 3′ cloning site GGCGCGCC (not destroyed)
  Sequencing primers: 5′ ATTTAGGTGACACTATAG; 3′ CACGTACCAGTTGAACTTCACC
Resource information
  A portion of this plasmid was derived from a plasmid made by: synthesis by ThermoFisher
Terms and licenses: Academic/Nonprofit Terms; Industry Terms: Not Available to Industry
Depositor comments: Some plasmids in this collection may have an IS4-like element ISVsa5 family transposase upstream of the CMV promoter.
How to cite: pD649-HAsp-FGFR1-Fc(DAPA)-AviTag-6xHis was a gift from Chris Garcia (Addgene plasmid # 156800 ; http://n2t.net/addgene:156800 ; RRID:Addgene_156800)
