>Addgene plasmid #156800 | pD649-HAsp-FGFR1-Fc(DAPA)-AviTag-6xHis | depositor partial sequence | sequence record 302710 | insert (extracellular domain)
AGACCTTCTCCTACACTGCCTGAACAGGCTCAGCCTTGGGGAGCCCCTGTGGAAGTGGAATCCTTTCTGG
TGCACCCCGGCGATCTGCTGCAGCTGAGATGCAGACTGAGAGATGACGTGCAGAGCATCAACTGGCTCAG
AGATGGGGTGCAGCTGGCCGAGAGCAACAGAACCAGAATCACCGGCGAAGAGGTGGAAGTGCAGGATAGC
GTGCCAGCCGATTCTGGCCTGTACGCCTGTGTGACAAGCAGCCCTAGCGGCAGCGATACCACCTACTTCT
CCGTGAACGTGTCCGACGCTCTGCCCAGCAGCGAGGACGATGACGACGATGATGACAGCAGCAGCGAAGA
GAAAGAGACAGACAACACCAAGCCTAACAGAATGCCCGTGGCTCCCTACTGGACAAGCCCCGAGAAGATG
GAAAAGAAACTGCACGCCGTGCCTGCCGCCAAGACCGTGAAGTTTAAGTGTCCCAGCTCCGGCACACCCA
ATCCAACACTGAGATGGCTGAAGAACGGCAAAGAGTTCAAGCCCGACCACCGGATCGGCGGCTACAAAGT
CCGATACGCCACCTGGTCCATCATCATGGACAGCGTGGTGCCCAGCGACAAGGGCAACTACACCTGTATC
GTGGAAAACGAGTACGGCAGCATCAACCACACCTACCAGCTGGACGTGGTGGAAAGAAGCCCTCACAGAC
CCATTCTGCAGGCCGGACTGCCTGCCAACAAAACAGTGGCCCTGGGCAGCAACGTGGAATTCATGTGCAA
GGTGTACAGCGACCCTCAGCCTCACATCCAGTGGCTGAAGCACATCGAAGTGAACGGCAGCAAGATCGGC
CCCGACAACCTGCCTTATGTGCAGATCCTGAAAACAGCCGGCGTGAACACCACCGACAAAGAAATGGAAG
TGCTGCACCTGAGGAATGTGTCCTTCGAGGACGCCGGCGAGTACACATGTCTGGCCGGCAATTCTATCGG
CCTGAGCCACCATTCTGCCTGGCTGACAGTGCTGGAAGCCCTGGAAGAAAGACCCGCCGTGATGACAAGC
CCTCTGTACCTGGAA
